Addgene plasmid #36751: TAL2325
Depositing lab: Keith Joung. Depositing organization: Massachusetts General Hospital. Publication: FLASH assembly of TALENs for high-throughput genome editing. Reyon D, Tsai SQ, Khayter C, Foden JA, Sander JD, Joung JK. Nat Biotechnol. 2012 Apr 8. doi: 10.1038/nbt.2170. PubMed 22484455.
Backbone
  Vector backbone: JDS74
  Backbone manufacturer: Joung lab (Addgene Plasmid # 32288)
  Backbone size w/o insert (bp): 6447
  Vector type: Mammalian, T7 for in vitro mRNA synthesis
Growth in bacteria
  Bacterial resistance: Ampicillin, 100 μg/mL
  Growth temperature: 37°C
  Growth strain: XL1 Blue
  Copy number: High Copy
Gene/Insert
  Gene/Insert name: MAP2K4-TALEN_Right (alt name: MAP2K4)
  Species: H. sapiens (human)
  Insert size (bp): 1640
  Entrez Gene: Map2k4 (a.k.a. JNKK1, MAPKK 4, MEK4, MKK4, PRKMK4, Sek1, Serk1)
  Promoter: CMV
  Tag / fusion protein: 3X Flag (N terminal on backbone); WT FOKI (C terminal on backbone)
  Cloning method: Restriction Enzyme; 5′ cloning site BsmBI (destroyed during cloning); 3′ cloning site BsmBI (destroyed during cloning)
  Sequencing primers: 5′ CMV-F; 3′ BGH-rev
Terms and licenses: Academic/Nonprofit Terms; Industry Terms: Not Available to Industry
Depositor comments: Target binding site: TCCTTACCCTGCATGCTG It is strongly recommended that users perform a diagnostic digest to verify this plasmid prior to use. For example, a double digest of the plasmid with BamHI and KpnI should result in two bands at 2.2kb and 5.9kb.
How to cite: TAL2325 was a gift from Keith Joung (Addgene plasmid # 36751 ; http://n2t.net/addgene:36751 ; RRID:Addgene_36751)
