[The description below was written by a language model from this plasmid's Addgene catalogue record.]
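Description:
TAL2325 is a mammalian expression plasmid encoding the right-hand monomer of a TALEN pair directed against the human MAP2K4 gene (also known as MKK4, MEK4 or JNKK1). It is built on the JDS74 backbone, a roughly 6.4 kb TALEN expression vector, into which an approximately 1.6 kb array of TAL effector repeats was inserted through BsmBI sites that were destroyed during cloning. The repeat array was generated by the FLASH assembly method, a platform for high-throughput TALEN construction, and it determines recognition of a specific 18-nucleotide target site in MAP2K4. The plasmid is maintained at high copy in E. coli under ampicillin selection. The record does not name the origin of replication, and no feature table is provided.

The backbone supplies the parts that turn the repeat array into a functional nuclease. An N-terminal 3X FLAG tag allows detection of the protein, and a C-terminal wild-type FokI cleavage domain provides the nuclease activity. Because FokI must dimerise to cut DNA, this construct is meant to be used with a matching left-hand MAP2K4 TALEN that binds the opposite strand nearby, so that the two FokI domains meet over the spacer and create a double-strand break. Repair of that break can introduce insertion or deletion mutations, or support homology-directed editing at the locus. Expression in mammalian cells is driven by the CMV promoter, and the vector type also lists a T7 promoter, which allows in vitro transcription of TALEN mRNA. The use of a BGH reverse sequencing primer suggests a BGH polyadenylation region downstream of the coding sequence, although the record does not list it explicitly.
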