>Addgene plasmid #36751 | TAL2325 | depositor partial sequence | sequence record 45944 | TAL2325 sequence 1640 bps
GAACCTGACCCCAGACCAGGTAGTCGCAATCGCGTCACATGACGGGGGAAAGCAAGCCCTGGAAACCGTG
CAAAGGTTGTTGCCGGTCCTTTGTCAAGACCACGGCCTTACACCGGAGCAAGTCGTGGCCATTGCATCCC
ACGACGGTGGCAAACAGGCTCTTGAGACGGTTCAGAGACTTCTCCCAGTTCTCTGTCAAGCCCACGGGCT
GACTCCCGATCAAGTTGTAGCGATTGCGTCCAACGGTGGAGGGAAACAAGCATTGGAGACTGTCCAACGG
CTCCTTCCCGTGTTGTGTCAAGCCCACGGTTTGACGCCTGCACAAGTGGTCGCCATCGCCTCGAATGGCG
GCGGTAAGCAGGCGCTGGAAACAGTACAGCGCCTGCTGCCTGTACTGTGCCAGGATCATGGACTGACCCC
AGACCAGGTAGTCGCAATCGCGTCGAACATTGGGGGAAAGCAAGCCCTGGAAACCGTGCAAAGGTTGTTG
CCGGTCCTTTGTCAAGACCACGGCCTTACACCGGAGCAAGTCGTGGCCATTGCATCCCACGACGGTGGCA
AACAGGCTCTTGAGACGGTTCAGAGACTTCTCCCAGTTCTCTGTCAAGCCCACGGGCTGACTCCCGATCA
AGTTGTAGCGATTGCGTCGCATGACGGAGGGAAACAAGCATTGGAGACTGTCCAACGGCTCCTTCCCGTG
TTGTGTCAAGCCCACGGTTTGACGCCTGCACAAGTGGTCGCCATCGCCAGCCATGATGGCGGTAAGCAGG
CGCTGGAAACAGTACAGCGCCTGCTGCCTGTACTGTGCCAGGATCATGGACTGACCCCAGACCAGGTAGT
CGCAATCGCGTCAAACGGAGGGGGAAAGCAAGCCCTGGAAACCGTGCAAAGGTTGTTGCCGGTCCTTTGT
CAAGACCACGGCCTTACACCGGAGCAAGTCGTGGCCATTGCAAATAATAACGGTGGCAAACAGGCTCTTG
AGACGGTTCAGAGACTTCTCCCAGTTCTCTGTCAAGCCCACGGGCTGACTCCCGATCAAGTTGTAGCGAT
TGCGTCGCATGACGGAGGGAAACAAGCATTGGAGACTGTCCAACGGCTCCTTCCCGTGTTGTGTCAAGCC
CACGGTTTGACGCCTGCACAAGTGGTCGCCATCGCCTCCAATATTGGCGGTAAGCAGGCGCTGGAAACAG
TACAGCGCCTGCTGCCTGTACTGTGCCAGGATCATGGACTGACCCCAGACCAGGTAGTCGCAATCGCGTC
AAACGGAGGGGGAAAGCAAGCCCTGGAAACCGTGCAAAGGTTGTTGCCGGTCCTTTGTCAAGACCACGGC
CTTACACCGGAGCAAGTCGTGGCCATTGCAAATAATAACGGTGGCAAACAGGCTCTTGAGACGGTTCAGA
GACTTCTCCCAGTTCTCTGTCAAGCCCACGGGCTGACTCCCGATCAAGTTGTAGCGATTGCGTCGCATGA
CGGAGGGAAACAAGCATTGGAGACTGTCCAACGGCTCCTTCCCGTGTTGTGTCAAGCCCACGGTTTGACG
CCTGCACAAGTGGTCGCCATCGCCTCGAATGGCGGCGGTAAGCAGGCGCTGGAAACAGTACAGCGCCTGC
TGCCTGTACTGTGCCAGGATCATGGACTGA
