>Addgene plasmid #36751 | TAL2325 | addgene partial sequence | sequence record 48019 | CMV-F 5'-CGCAAATGGGCGGTAGGCGTG-3'
ACTAGAGAACCCACTGCTTACTGGCTTATCGAAATTAATACGACTCACTATAGGGAGACCCAAGCTGGCT
AGCACCATGGACTACAAAGACCATGACGGTGATTATAAAGATCATGACATCGATTACAAGGATGACGATG
ACAAGATGGCCCCCAAGAAGAAGAGGAAGGTGGGCATTCACCGCGGGGTACCTATGGTGGACTTGAGGAC
ACTCGGTTATTCGCAACAGCAACAGGAGAAAATCAAGCCTAAGGTCAGGAGCACCGTCGCGCAACACCAC
GAGGCGCTTGTGGGGCATGGCTTCACTCATGCGCATATTGTCGCGCTTTCACAGCACCCTGCGGCGCTTG
GGACGGTGGCTGTCAAATACCAAGATATGATTGCGGCCCTGCCCGAAGCCACGCACGAGGCAATTGTAGG
GGTCGGTAAACAGTGGTCGGGAGCGCGAGCACTTGAGGCGCTGCTGACTGTGGCGGGTGAGCTTAGGGGG
CCTCCGCTCCAGCTCGACACCGGGCAGCTGCTGAAGATCGCGAAGAGAGGGGGAGTAACAGCGGTAGAGG
CAGTGCACGCCTGGCGCAATGCGCTCACCGGGGCCCCCTTGAACCTGACCCCAGACCAGGTAGTCGCAAT
CGCGTCACATGACGGGGGAAAGCAAGCCCTGGAAACCGTGCAAAGGTTGTTGCCGGTCCTTTGTCAAGAC
CACGGCCTTACACCGGAGCAAGTCGTGGCCATTGCATCCCACGACGGTGGCAAACAGGCTCTTGAGACGG
TTCAGAGACTTCTCCCAGTTCTCTGTCAAGCCCACGGGCTGACTCCCGATCAAGTTGTAGCGATTGCGTC
CAACGGTGGAGGGAAACAAGCATTGGAGACTGTCCAACGGCTCCTTCCCGTGTTGTGTCAAGCCCACGGT
TTGACGCCTGCACAAGTGGTCGC
